Addgene plasmid #203910: pEF-1α_ZF9LOV[C1]-VP64 (pLZA125)
Purpose: Encodes engineered opto-ZF9 with AsLOV2(408-543) inserted in C1 position in mammalian cells
Depositing lab: Jared Toettcher. Depositing organization: Princeton University. Publication: Light-switchable transcription factors obtained by direct screening in mammalian cells. Zhu L, McNamara HM, Toettcher JE. Nat Commun. 2023 Jun 2;14(1):3185. doi: 10.1038/s41467-023-38993-6. PubMed 37268649.
Backbone
  Vector backbone: pVITRO1-NEO-MCS
  Backbone size w/o insert (bp): 6994
  Total vector size (bp): 7897
  Vector type: Mammalian Expression
Growth in bacteria
  Bacterial resistance: Kanamycin, 50 μg/mL
  Growth temperature: 37°C
  Growth strain: DH5alpha
  Copy number: Unknown
Gene/Insert
  Gene/Insert name: ZF9LOV[C1]-VP64
  Species: Synthetic
  Insert size (bp): 903
  Promoter: EF1α
  Cloning method: Gibson Cloning
  Sequencing primers: 5′ aaaccaccgctaattcaaagcaac
Terms and licenses: Academic/Nonprofit Terms; Industry Terms: Not Available to Industry
How to cite: pEF-1α_ZF9LOV[C1]-VP64 (pLZA125) was a gift from Jared Toettcher (Addgene plasmid # 203910 ; http://n2t.net/addgene:203910 ; RRID:Addgene_203910)
