[The description below was written by a language model from this plasmid's Addgene catalogue record and pLannotate feature annotations shown in this document.]
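Description:
pEF-1α_ZF9LOV[C1]-VP64 (pLZA125) is a 7.9 kb mammalian expression plasmid built on the dual-cassette pVITRO1-NEO-MCS backbone. It is maintained in E. coli through a high-copy ColE1/pUC-type origin and selected with kanamycin. The same Tn5 NeoR/KanR gene, preceded by short bacterial promoter elements, can also confer G418 resistance in mammalian cells.

The payload is a synthetic, roughly 900 bp light-switchable transcription factor. In it, the AsLOV2 photosensory domain (residues 408–543) is inserted at a position termed C1 within the zinc-finger DNA-binding protein ZF9, and the chimera is fused to the VP64 activation domain, a tetramer of the minimal VP16 activator. In the feature table this reading frame sits downstream of an SV40 enhancer fragment and an EF-1α promoter, annotated as the mouse version. It begins with a partial FLAG epitope match and ends at an SV40 polyadenylation signal. The segment the annotation software labels miniSOG most likely corresponds to the LOV2 insert, since miniSOG is itself a LOV-domain derivative; the zinc-finger portions are not annotated.

A second cassette starts with a CMV enhancer and a promoter fragment, followed by a long unannotated stretch. It contains mCherry linked through an FMDV IRES to NeoR/KanR and terminates in an EF-1α poly(A) signal, so transfected cells should be both red-fluorescent and selectable. The record does not comment on this cassette directly.

The stated purpose is expression of this engineered opto-ZF9 variant in mammalian cells, where light-induced conformational change in the LOV domain is meant to modulate the factor's activity and thereby give optical control of transcription from ZF9-responsive targets.
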