Features (pLannotate 1.2.2; 16 found; start..end, strand, type, name):
     51..242     +  promoter       SV40 promoter (fragment): SV40 enhancer and early promoter
    429..1562    +  promoter       mEF-1α promoter (fragment): strong constitutive promoter for mouse elongation factor EF-1α
   1588..1608    +  CDS            FLAG (fragment): FLAG® epitope tag, followed by an enterokinase cleavage site
   1678..1995    +  CDS            miniSOG: miniSOG is a basic (constitutively fluorescent) cyan fluorescent protein published in 2011, derived from Arabidopsis thaliana. It requires the cofactor flavin for fluorescence.
   2329..2478    +  CDS            VP64: tetrameric repeat of the minimal activation domain of herpes simplex virus VP16 (Beerli et al., 1998)
   2510..2631    -  polyA_signal   SV40 poly(A) signal: SV40 polyadenylation signal
   2654..2725    -  CDS            large T antigen (fragment): large T antigen from SV40 (simian virus 40)
   2819..3407    +  rep_origin     ori: high-copy-number ColE1/pMB1/pBR322/pUC origin of replication
   3487..3790    +  enhancer       CMV enhancer: human cytomegalovirus immediate early enhancer
   3792..3891    +  promoter       CMV promoter (fragment): human cytomegalovirus (CMV) immediate early promoter
   5223..5932    +  CDS            mCherry (fragment): monomeric derivative of DsRed fluorescent protein (Shaner et al., 2004) mammalian codon-optimized
   5940..6384    +  misc_feature   FMDV IRES: internal ribosome entry site (IRES) of the foot-and-mouth disease virus
   6417..6435    +  promoter       tac promoter (fragment): strong E. coli promoter; hybrid between the trp and lac UV5 promoters
   6455..6473    +  promoter       T7 promoter: promoter for bacteriophage T7 RNA polymerase
   6483..7277    +  CDS            NeoR/KanR: aminoglycoside phosphotransferase from Tn5; aph(3')-II (or nptII); confers resistance to neomycin, kanamycin, and G418 (Geneticin®)
   7324..7896    +  polyA_signal   EF-1α poly(A) signal: human EF-1α polyadenylation signal
>Addgene plasmid #203910 | pEF-1α_ZF9LOV[C1]-VP64 (pLZA125) | addgene full sequence | sequence record 401662 | Addgene NGS Result
CCTGCAGGGCCTGAAATAACCTCTGAAAGAGGAACTTGGTTAGGTACCTTCTGAGGCGGAAAGAACCAGC
TGTGGAATGTGTGTCAGTTAGGGTGTGGAAAGTCCCCAGGCTCCCCAGCAGGCAGAAGTATGCAAAGCAT
GCATCTCAATTAGTCAGCAACCAGGTGTGGAAAGTCCCCAGGCTCCCCAGCAGGCAGAAGTATGCAAAGC
ATGCATCTCAATTAGTCAGCAACCATAGTCCCACTAGTGGAGCCGAGAGTAATTCATACAAAAGGAGGGA
TCGCCTTCGCAAGGGGAGAGCCCAGGGACCGTCCCTAAATTCTCACAGACCCAAATCCCTGTAGCCGCCC
CACGACAGCGCGAGGAGCATGCGCTCAGGGCTGAGCGCGGGGAGAGCAGAGCACACAAGCTCATAGACCC
TGGTCGTGGGGGGGAGGACCGGGGAGCTGGCGCGGGGCAAACTGGGAAAGCGGTGTCGTGTGCTGGCTCC
GCCCTCTTCCCGAGGGTGGGGGAGAACGGTATATAAGTGCGGCAGTCGCCTTGGACGTTCTTTTTCGCAA
CGGGTTTGCCGTCAGAACGCAGGTGAGGGGCGGGTGTGGCTTCCGCGGGCCGCCGAGCTGGAGGTCCTGC
TCCGAGCGGGCCGGGCCCCGCTGTCGTCGGCGGGGATTAGCTGCGAGCATTCCCGCTTCGAGTTGCGGGC
GGCGCGGGAGGCAGAGTGCGAGGCCTAGCGGCAACCCCGTAGCCTCGCCTCGTGTCCGGCTTGAGGCCTA
GCGTGGTGTCCGCGCCGCCGCCGCGTGCTACTCCGGCCGCACTCTGGTCTTTTTTTTTTTTGTTGTTGTT
GCCCTGCTGCCTTCGATTGCCGTTCAGCAATAGGGGCTAACAAAGGGAGGGTGCGGGGCTTGCTCGCCCG
GAGCCCGGAGAGGTCATGGTTGGGGAGGAATGGAGGGACAGGAGTGGCGGCTGGGGCCCGCCCGCCTTCG
GAGCACATGTCCGACGCCACCTGGATGGGGCGAGGCCTGGGGTTTTTCCCGAAGCAACCAGGCTGGGGTT
AGCGTGCCGAGGCCATGTGGCCCCAGCACCCGGCACGATCTGGCTTGGCGGCGCCGCGTTGCCCTGCCTC
CCTAACTAGGGTGAGGCCATCCCGTCCGGCACCAGTTGCGTGCGTGGAAAGATGGCCGCTCCCGGGCCCT
GTTGCAAGGAGCTCAAAATGGAGGACGCGGCAGCCCGGTGGAGCGGGCGGGTGAGTCACCCACACAAAGG
AAGAGGGCCTGGTCCCTCACCGGCTGCTGCTTCCTGTGACCCCGTGGTCCTATCGGCCGCAATAGTCACC
TCGGGCTTTTGAGCACGGCTAGTCGCGGCGGGGGGAGGGGATGTAATGGCGTTGGAGTTTGTTCACATTT
GGTGGGTGGAGACTAGTCAGGCCAGCCTGGCGCTGGAAGTCATTTTTGGAATTTGTCCCCTTGAGTTTTG
AGCGGAGCTAATTCTCGGGCTTCTTAGCGGTTCAAAGGTATCTTTTAAACCCTTTTTTAGGTGTTGTGAA
AACCACCGCTAATTCAAAGCAACCGGTGATATCAAAGATCTATGGACTACAAGGACGACGATGACAAGCC
CAAGAAAAAGCGCAAGGTCTCTAGACCCGGGGAGCGCCCCTTCCAGTGTCGCGCATCTTTGGAACGTATC
GAAAAGAATTTTGTCATCACGGATCCGCGTCTTCCCGACAATCCGATTATCTTCGCGTCAGACTCTTTCT
TACAACTGACTGAGTATAGTAGAGAGGAGATATTGGGGCGTAACTGTAGATTTCTTCAGGGGCCAGAAAC
TGATCGGGCTACCGTTCGCAAGATACGTGACGCAATAGACAACCAGACCGAGGTGACGGTGCAGCTGATT
AACTACACAAAGTCTGGGAAGAAGTTCTGGAACCTGTTTCATTTACAACCTATGAGAGATCAAAAAGGTG
ACGTTCAATATTTCATCGGGGTTCAGTTAGATGGGACTGAGCACGTGAGAGATGCAGCAGAAAGAGAGGG
TGTAATGCTTATTAAAAAAACAGCCGAGAATATCGACGAAGCCGCTGCGTCAATTTGCATGCGGAACTTT
TCGGATAAAACTAAATTGAGAGTTCATACCCGTACTCATACCGGTGAAAAACCGTTTCAGTGTCGGATCT
GTATGCGAAATTTCTCCGTTAGACATAATTTGACTAGACATCTACGTACGCACACCGGCGAGAAGCCATT
CCAATGCCGAATATGCATGCGCAACTTCAGTCAATCTACTTCTTTGCAAAGACACCTAAAAACCCACCTG
AGAGGATCCGGGCGCGCCGACGCGCTGGACGATTTCGATCTCGACATGCTGGGTTCTGATGCCCTCGATG
ACTTTGACCTGGATATGTTGGGAAGCGACGCATTGGATGACTTTGATCTGGACATGCTCGGCTCCGATGC
TCTGGACGATTTCGATCTCGATATGTTAATTAATTGTTAAGCTAGCTGGCCAGACATGATAAGATACATT
GATGAGTTTGGACAAACCACAACTAGAATGCAGTGAAAAAAATGCTTTATTTGTGAAATTTGTGATGCTA
TTGCTTTATTTGTAACCATTATAAGCTGCAATAAACAAGTTAACAACAACAATTGCATTCATTTTATGTT
TCAGGTTCAGGGGGAGGTGTGGGAGGTTTTTTAAAGCAAGTAAAACCTCTACAAATGTGGTATGGAAATG
TTAATTAACTAGCCATGACCAAAATCCCTTAACGTGAGTTTTCGTTCCACTGAGCGTCAGACCCCGTAGA
AAAGATCAAAGGATCTTCTTGAGATCCTTTTTTTCTGCGCGTAATCTGCTGCTTGCAAACAAAAAAACCA
CCGCTACCAGCGGTGGTTTGTTTGCCGGATCAAGAGCTACCAACTCTTTTTCCGAAGGTAACTGGCTTCA
GCAGAGCGCAGATACCAAATACTGTTCTTCTAGTGTAGCCGTAGTTAGGCCACCACTTCAAGAACTCTGT
AGCACCGCCTACATACCTCGCTCTGCTAATCCTGTTACCAGTGGCTGCTGCCAGTGGCGATAAGTCGTGT
CTTACCGGGTTGGACTCAAGACGATAGTTACCGGATAAGGCGCAGCGGTCGGGCTGAACGGGGGGTTCGT
GCACACAGCCCAGCTTGGAGCGAACGACCTACACCGAACTGAGATACCTACAGCGTGAGCTATGAGAAAG
CGCCACGCTTCCCGAAGGGAGAAAGGCGGACAGGTATCCGGTAAGCGGCAGGGTCGGAACAGGAGAGCGC
ACGAGGGAGCTTCCAGGGGGAAACGCCTGGTATCTTTATAGTCCTGTCGGGTTTCGCCACCTCTGACTTG
AGCGTCGATTTTTGTGATGCTCGTCAGGGGGGCGGAGCCTATGGAAAAACGCCAGCAACGCGGCCTTTTT
ACGGTTCCTGGCCTTTTGCTGGCCTTTTGCTCACATGTTCTTAATTAACCTGCAGGCGTTACATAACTTA
CGGTAAATGGCCCGCCTGGCTGACCGCCCAACGACCCCCGCCCATTGACGTCAATAATGACGTATGTTCC
CATAGTAACGCCAATAGGGACTTTCCATTGACGTCAATGGGTGGAGTATTTACGGTAAACTGCCCACTTG
GCAGTACATCAAGTGTATCATATGCCAAGTACGCCCCCTATTGACGTCAATGACGGTAAATGGCCCGCCT
GGCATTATGCCCAGTACATGACCTTATGGGACTTTCCTACTTGGCAGTACATCTACGTATTAGTCATCGC
TATTACCATGATGATGCGGTTTTGGCAGTACATCAATGGGCGTGGATAGCGGTTTGACTCACGGGGATTT
CCAAGTCTCCACCCCATTGACGTCAATGGGAGTTTGTTTTGACTAGTGGAGCCGAGAGTAATTCATACAA
AAGGAGGGATCGCCTTCGCAAGGGGAGAGCCCAGGGACCGTCCCTAAATTCTCACAGACCCAAATCCCTG
TAGCCGCCCCACGACAGCGCGAGGAGCATGCGCCCAGGGCTGAGCGCGGGTAGATCAGAGCACACAAGCT
CACAGTCCCCGGCGGTGGGGGGAGGGGCGCGCTGAGCGGGGGCCAGGGAGCTGGCGCGGGGCAAACTGGG
AAAGTGGTGTCGTGTGCTGGCTCCGCCCTCTTCCCGAGGGTGGGGGAGAACGGTATATAAGTGCGGTAGT
CGCCTTGGACGTTCTTTTTCGCAACGGGTTTGCCGTCAGAACGCAGGTGAGTGGCGGGTGTGGCTTCCGC
GGGCCCCGGAGCTGGAGCCCTGCTCTGAGCGGGCCGGGCTGATATGCGAGTGTCGTCCGCAGGGTTTAGC
TGTGAGCATTCCCACTTCGAGTGGCGGGCGGTGCGGGGGTGAGAGTGCGAGGCCTAGCGGCAACCCCGTA
GCCTCGCCTCGTGTCCGGCTTGAGGCCTAGCGTGGTGTCCGCCGCCGCGTGCCACTCCGGCCGCACTATG
CGTTTTTTGTCCTTGCTGCCCTCGATTGCCTTCCAGCAGCATGGGCTAACAAAGGGAGGGTGTGGGGCTC
ACTCTTAAGGAGCCCATGAAGCTTACGTTGGATAGGAATGGAAGGGCAGGAGGGGCGACTGGGGCCCGCC
CGCCTTCGGAGCACATGTCCGACGCCACCTGGATGGGGCGAGGCCTGTGGCTTTCCGAAGCAATCGGGCG
TGAGTTTAGCCTACCTGGGCCATGTGGCCCTAGCACTGGGCACGGTCTGGCCTGGCGGTGCCGCGTTCCC
TTGCCTCCCAACAAGGGTGAGGCCGTCCCGCCCGGCACCAGTTGCTTGCGCGGAAAGATGGCCGCTCCCG
GGGCCCTGTTGCAAGGAGCTCAAAATGGAGGACGCGGCAGCCCGGTGGAGCGGGCGGGTGAGTCACCCAC
ACAAAGGAAGAGGGCCTTGCCCCTCGCCGGCCGCTGCTTCCTGTGACCCCGTGGTCTATCGGCCGCATAG
TCACCTCGGGCTTCTCTTGAGCACCGCTCGTCGCGGCGGGGGGAGGGGATCTAATGGCGTTGGAGTTTGT
TCACATTTGGTGGGTGGAGACTAGTCAGGCCAGCCTGGCGCTGGAAGTCATTCTTGGAATTTGCCCCTTT
GAGTTTGGAGCGAGGCTAATTCTCAAGCCTCTTAGCGGTTCAAAGGTATTTTCTAAACCCGTTTCCAGGT
GTTGTGAAAGCCACCGCTAATTCAAAGCAATCCGGAGTATACATGGTGAGCAAGGGCGAGGAGGATAACA
TGGCCATCATCAAGGAGTTCATGCGCTTCAAGGTGCACATGGAGGGCTCCGTGAACGGCCACGAGTTCGA
GATCGAGGGCGAGGGCGAGGGCCGCCCCTACGAGGGCACCCAGACCGCCAAGCTGAAGGTGACCAAGGGT
GGCCCCCTGCCCTTCGCCTGGGACATCCTGTCCCCTCAGTTCATGTACGGCTCCAAGGCCTACGTGAAGC
ACCCCGCCGACATCCCCGACTACTTGAAGCTGTCCTTCCCCGAGGGCTTCAAGTGGGAGCGCGTGATGAA
CTTCGAGGACGGCGGCGTGGTGACCGTGACCCAGGACTCCTCCCTGCAGGACGGCGAGTTCATCTACAAG
GTGAAGCTGCGCGGCACCAACTTCCCCTCCGACGGCCCCGTAATGCAGAAGAAGACCATGGGCTGGCAGG
CCTCCTCCGAGCGGATGTACCCCGAGGACGGCGCCCTGAAGGGCGAGATCAAGCAGAGGCTGAAGCTGAA
GGACGGCGGCCACTACGACGCTGAGGTCAAGACCACCTACAAGGCCAAGAAGCCCGTGCAGCTGCCCGGC
GCCTACAACGTCAACATCAAGTTGGACATCACCTCCCACAACGAGGACTACACCATCGTGGAACAGTACG
AACGCGCCGAGGGCCGCCACTCCACCGGCGGCATGGACGAGCTGTACAAGTAACCTAGGAGCAGGTTTCC
CCAATGACACAAAACGTGCAACTTGAAACTCCGCCTGGTCTTTCCAGGTCTAGAGGGGTAACACTTTGTA
CTGCGTTTGGCTCCACGCTCGATCCACTGGCGAGTGTTAGTAACAGCACTGTTGCTTCGTAGCGGAGCAT
GACGGCCGTGGGAACTCCTCCTTGGTAACAAGGACCCACGGGGCCAAAAGCCACGCCCACACGGGCCCGT
CATGTGTGCAACCCCAGCACGGCGACTTTACTGCGAAACCCACTTTAAAGTGACATTGAAACTGGTACCC
ACACACTGGTGACAGGCTAAGGATGCCCTTCAGGTACCCCGAGGTAACACGCGACACTCGGGATCTGAGA
AGGGGACTGGGGCTTCTATAAAAGCGCTCGGTTTAAAAAGCTTCTATGCCTGAATAGGTGACCGGAGGTC
GGCACCTTTCCTTTGCAATTACTGACCCTATGAATACACTGACTGTTTGACAATTAATCATCGGCATAGT
ATATCGGCATAGTATAATACGACTCACTATAGGAGGGCCACCATGATTGAACAAGATGGATTGCACGCAG
GTTCTCCGGCCGCTTGGGTGGAGAGGCTATTCGGCTATGACTGGGCACAACAGACAATCGGCTGCTCTGA
TGCCGCCGTGTTCCGGCTGTCAGCGCAGGGGCGCCCGGTTCTTTTTGTCAAGACCGACCTGTCCGGTGCC
CTGAATGAACTGCAAGACGAGGCAGCGCGGCTATCGTGGCTGGCCACGACGGGCGTTCCTTGCGCAGCTG
TGCTCGACGTTGTCACTGAAGCGGGAAGGGACTGGCTGCTATTGGGCGAAGTGCCGGGGCAGGATCTCCT
GTCATCTCACCTTGCTCCTGCCGAGAAAGTATCCATCATGGCTGATGCAATGCGGCGGCTGCATACGCTT
GATCCGGCTACCTGCCCATTCGACCACCAAGCGAAACATCGCATCGAGCGAGCACGTACTCGGATGGAAG
CCGGTCTTGTCGATCAGGATGATCTGGACGAAGAGCATCAGGGGCTCGCGCCAGCCGAACTGTTCGCCAG
GCTCAAGGCGAGCATGCCCGACGGCGAGGATCTCGTCGTGACACATGGCGATGCCTGCTTGCCGAATATC
ATGGTGGAAAATGGCCGCTTTTCTGGATTCATCGACTGTGGCCGGCTGGGTGTGGCGGACCGCTATCAGG
ACATAGCGTTGGCTACCCGTGATATTGCTGAAGAGCTTGGCGGCGAATGGGCTGACCGCTTCCTCGTGCT
TTACGGTATCGCCGCTCCCGATTCGCAGCGCATCGCCTTCTATCGCCTTCTTGACGAGTTCTTCTGAGCG
GGACTCTGGGGTTCGAAATGACCGACCAAGCGAATTCGCTAGGATTATCCCTAATACCTGCCACCCCACT
CTTAATCAGTGGTGGAAGAACGGTCTCAGAACTGTTTGTTTCAATTGGCCATTTAAGTTTAGTAGTAAAA
GACTGGTTAATGATAACAATGCATCGTAAAACCTTCAGAAGGAAAGGAGAATGTTTTGTGGACCACTTTG
GTTTTCTTTTTTGCGTGTGGCAGTTTTAAGTTATTAGTTTTTAAAATCAGTACTTTTTAATGGAAACAAC
TTGACCAAAAATTTGTCACAGAATTTTGAGACCCATTAAAAAAGTTAAATGAGAAACCTGTGTGTTCCTT
TGGTCAACACCGAGACATTTAGGTGAAAGACATCTAATTCTGGTTTTACGAATCTGGAAACTTCTTGAAA
ATGTAATTCTTGAGTTAACACTTCTGGGTGGAGAATAGGGTTGTTTTCCCCCCACATAATTGGAAGGGGA
AGGAATATCATTTAAAGCTATGGGAGGGTTGCTTTGATTACAACACTGGAGAGAAATGCAGCATGTTGCT
GATTGCCTGTCACTAAAACAGGCCAAAAACTGAGTCCTTGGGTTGCATAGAAAGCTG
